>Addgene plasmid #83478 | pPHAGE_DLD-H450A-C-TAP | addgene full sequence | sequence record 474963 | Addgene Long Read Sequencing Result
TGGAAGGGCTAATTCACTCCCAAAGAAGACAAGATATCCTTGATCTGTGGATCTACCACACACAAGGCTA
CTTCCCTGATTAGCAGAACTACACACCAGGGCCAGGGGTCAGATATCCACTGACCTTTGGATGGTGCTAC
AAGCTAGTACCAGTTGAGCCAGATAAGGTAGAAGAGGCCAATAAAGGAGAGAACACCAGCTTGTTACACC
CTGTGAGCCTGCATGGGATGGATGACCCGGAGAGAGAAGTGTTAGAGTGGAGGTTTGACAGCCGCCTAGC
ATTTCATCACGTGGCCCGAGAGCTGCATCCGGAGTACTTCAAGAACTGCTGATATCGAGCTTGCTACAAG
GGACTTTCCGCTGGGGACTTTCCAGGGAGGCGTGGCCTGGGCGGGACTGGGGAGTGGCGAGCCCTCAGAT
CCTGCATATAAGCAGCTGCTTTTTGCCTGTACTGGGTCTCTCTGGTTAGACCAGATCTGAGCCTGGGAGC
TCTCTGGCTAACTAGGGAACCCACTGCTTAAGCCTCAATAAAGCTTGCCTTGAGTGCTTCAAGTAGTGTG
TGCCCGTCTGTTGTGTGACTCTGGTAACTAGAGATCCCTCAGACCCTTTTAGTCAGTGTGGAAAATCTCT
AGCAGTGGCGCCCGAACAGGGACTTGAAAGCGAAAGGGAAACCAGAGGAGCTCTCTCGACGCAGGACTCG
GCTTGCTGAAGCGCGCACGGCAAGAGGCGAGGGGCGGCGACTGGTGAGTACGCCAAAAATTTTGACTAGC
GGAGGCTAGAAGGAGAGAGATGGGTGCGAGAGCGTCAGTATTAAGCGGGGGAGAATTAGATCGCGATGGG
AAAAAATTCGGTTAAGGCCAGGGGGAAAGAAAAAATATAAATTAAAACATATAGTATGGGCAAGCAGGGA
GCTAGAACGATTCGCAGTTAATCCTGGCCTGTTAGAAACATCAGAAGGCTGTAGACAAATACTGGGACAG
CTACAACCATCCCTTCAGACAGGATCAGAAGAACTTAGATCATTATATAATACAGTAGCAACCCTCTATT
GTGTGCATCAAAGGATAGAGATAAAAGACACCAAGGAAGCTTTAGACAAGATAGAGGAAGAGCAAAACAA
AAGTAAGACCACCGCACAGCAAGCGGCCGGCCGCTGATCTTCAGACCTGGAGGAGGAGATATGAGGGACA
ATTGGAGAAGTGAATTATATAAATATAAAGTAGTAAAAATTGAACCATTAGGAGTAGCACCCACCAAGGC
AAAGAGAAGAGTGGTGCAGAGAGAAAAAAGAGCAGTGGGAATAGGAGCTTTGTTCCTTGGGTTCTTGGGA
GCAGCAGGAAGCACTATGGGCGCAGCGTCAATGACGCTGACGGTACAGGCCAGACAATTATTGTCTGGTA
TAGTGCAGCAGCAGAACAATTTGCTGAGGGCTATTGAGGCGCAACAGCATCTGTTGCAACTCACAGTCTG
GGGCATCAAGCAGCTCCAGGCAAGAATCCTGGCTGTGGAAAGATACCTAAAGGATCAACAGCTCCTGGGG
ATTTGGGGTTGCTCTGGAAAACTCATTTGCACCACTGCTGTGCCTTGGAATGCTAGTTGGAGTAATAAAT
CTCTGGAACAGATTTGGAATCACACGACCTGGATGGAGTGGGACAGAGAAATTAACAATTACACAAGCTT
AATACACTCCTTAATTGAAGAATCGCAAAACCAGCAAGAAAAGAATGAACAAGAATTATTGGAATTAGAT
AAATGGGCAAGTTTGTGGAATTGGTTTAACATAACAAATTGGCTGTGGTATATAAAATTATTCATAATGA
TAGTAGGAGGCTTGGTAGGTTTAAGAATAGTTTTTGCTGTACTTTCTATAGTGAATAGAGTTAGGCAGGG
ATATTCACCATTATCGTTTCAGACCCACCTCCCAACCCCGAGGGGACCCGACAGGCCCGAAGGAATAGAA
GAAGAAGGTGGAGAGAGAGACAGAGACAGATCCATTCGATTAGTGAACGGATCTCGACGGTATCGCCGAA
TTAATTCACAAATGGCAGTATTCATCCACAATTTTAAAAGAAAAGGGGGGATTGGGGGGTACAGTGCAGG
GGAAAGAATAGTAGACATAATAGCAACAGACATACAAACTAAAGAATTACAAAAACAAATTACAAAAATT
CAAAATTTTCGGGTTTATTACAGGGACAGCAGAGATCCAGTTTGGACTAGTGGAGTTCCGCGTTACATAA
CTTACGGTAAATGGCCCGCCTGGCTGACCGCCCAACGACCCCCGCCCATTGACGTCAATAATGACGTATG
TTCCCATAGTAACGCCAATAGGGACTTTCCATTGACGTCAATGGGTGGAGTATTTACGGTAAACTGCCCA
CTTGGCAGTACATCAAGTGTATCATATGCCAAGTACGCCCCCTATTGACGTCAATGACGGTAAATGGCCC
GCCTGGCATTATGCCCAGTACATGACCTTATGGGACTTTCCTACTTGGCAGTACATCTACGTATTAGTCA
TCGCTATTACCATGGTGATGCGGTTTTGGCAGTACATCAATGGGCGTGGATAGCGGTTTGACTCACGGGG
ATTTCCAAGTCTCCACCCCATTGACGTCAATGGGAGTTTGTTTTGGCACCAAAATCAACGGGACTTTCCA
AAATGTCGTAACAACTCCGCCCCATTGACGCAAATGGGCGGTAGGCGTGTACGGTGGGAGGTCTATATAA
GCAGAGCTCGTTTAGTGAACCGTCAGATCGCCTGGAGACGCCATCCACGCTGTTTTGACCTCCATAGAAG
ACACCGGCGGCCGCAGATCTCTCGAGGTTGATCTAATACGACTCACTATAGGGAGACCCAAGCTGGCTAG
TTAAGCTATCAACAAGTTTGTACAAAAAAGTTGGCATGCAGAGCTGGAGTCGTGTGTACTGCTCCTTGGC
CAAGAGAGGCCATTTCAATCGAATATCTCATGGCCTACAGGGACTTTCTGCAGTGCCTCTGAGAACTTAC
GCAGATCAGCCGATTGATGCTGATGTAACAGTTATAGGTTCTGGTCCTGGAGGATATGTTGCTGCTATTA
AAGCTGCCCAGTTAGGCTTCAAGACAGTCTGCATTGAGAAAAATGAAACACTTGGTGGAACATGCTTGAA
TGTTGGTTGTATTCCTTCTAAGGCTTTATTGAACAACTCTCATTATTACCATATGGCCCATGGAAAAGAT
TTTGCATCTAGAGGAATTGAAATGTCCGAAGTTCGCTTGAATTTAGACAAGATGATGGAGCAGAAGAGTA
CTGCAGTAAAAGCTTTAACAGGTGGAATTGCCCACTTATTCAAACAGAATAAGGTTGTTCATGTCAATGG
ATATGGAAAGATAACTGGCAAAAATCAAGTCACTGCTACGAAAGCTGATGGCGGCACTCAGGTTATTGAT
ACAAAGAACATTCTTATAGCCACGGGTTCAGAAGTTACTCCTTTTCCTGGAATCACGATAGATGAAGATA
CAATAGTGTCATCTACAGGTGCTTTATCTTTAAAAAAAGTTCCAGAAAAGATGGTTGTTATTGGTGCAGG
AGTAATAGGTGTAGAATTGGGTTCAGTTTGGCAAAGACTTGGTGCAGATGTGACAGCAGTTGAATTTTTA
GGTCATGTAGGTGGAGTTGGAATTGATATGGAGATATCTAAAAACTTTCAACGCATCCTTCAAAAACAGG
GGTTTAAATTTAAATTGAATACAAAGGTTACTGGTGCTACCAAGAAGTCAGATGGAAAAATTGATGTTTC
TATTGAAGCTGCTTCTGGTGGTAAAGCTGAAGTTATCACTTGTGATGTACTCTTGGTTTGCATTGGCCGA
CGACCCTTTACTAAGAATTTGGGACTAGAAGAGCTGGGAATTGAACTAGATCCCAGAGGTAGAATTCCAG
TCAATACCAGATTTCAAACTAAAATTCCAAATATCTATGCCATTGGTGATGTAGTTGCTGGTCCAATGCT
GGCTCACAAAGCAGAGGATGAAGGCATTATCTGTGTTGAAGGAATGGCTGGTGGTGCTGTGCACATTGAC
TACAATTGTGTGCCATCAGTGATTTACACACACCCTGAAGTTGCTTGGGTTGGCAAATCAGAAGAGCAGT
TGAAAGAAGAGGGTATTGAGTACAAAGTTGGGAAATTCCCATTTGCTGCTAACAGCAGAGCTAAGACAAA
TGCTGACACAGATGGCATGGTGAAGATCCTTGGGCAGAAATCGACAGACAGAGTACTGGGAGCACATATT
CTTGGACCAGGTGCTGGAGAAATGGTAAATGAAGCTGCTCTTGCTTTGGAATATGGAGCATCCTGTGAAG
ATATAGCTAGAGTCTGTGCAGCACATCCGACCTTATCAGAAGCTTTTAGAGAAGCAAATCTTGCTGCGTC
ATTTGGCAAATCAATCAACTTTTGCCCAACTTTCTTGTACAAAGTGGTTGATCTAGAGGGCCCGCGGTTC
GAACTCGAGGACTACAAGGACGACGATGACAAGTCGGCCGCTGGAGGATACCCCTACGACGTGCCCGACT
ACGCCTAGAATTCCGCCCCCCCCCCCTAACGTTACTGGCCGAAGCCGCTTGGAATAAGGCCGGTGTGCGT
TTGTCTATATGTTATTTTCCACCATATTGCCGTCTTTTGGCAATGTGAGGGCCCGGAAACCTGGCCCTGT
CTTCTTGACGAGCATTCCTAGGGGTCTTTCCCCTCTCGCCAAAGGAATGCAAGGTCTGTTGAATGTCGTG
AAGGAAGCAGTTCCTCTGGAAGCTTCTTGAAGACAAACAACGTCTGTAGCGACCCTTTGCAGGCAGCGGA
ACCCCCCACCTGGCGACAGGTGCCTCTGCGGCCAAAAGCCACGTGTATAAGATACACCTGCAAAGGCGGC
ACAACCCCAGTGCCACGTTGTGAGTTGGATAGTTGTGGAAAGAGTCAAATGGCTCTCCTCAAGCGTATTC
AACAAGGGGCTGAAGGATGCCCAGAAGGTACCCCATTGTATGGGATCTGATCTGGGGCCTCGGTGCACAT
GCTTTACATGTGTTTAGTCGAGGTTAAAAAAACGTCTAGGCCCCCCGAACCACGGGGACGTGGTTTTCCT
TTGAAAAACACGATGATAATATGGCCACAACCATGACCGAGTACAAGCCCACGGTGCGCCTCGCCACCCG
CGACGACGTCCCCAGGGCCGTACGCACCCTCGCCGCCGCGTTCGCCGACTACCCCGCCACGCGCCACACC
GTCGATCCGGACCGCCACATCGAGCGGGTCACCGAGCTGCAAGAACTCTTCCTCACGCGCGTCGGGCTCG
ACATCGGCAAGGTGTGGGTCGCGGACGACGGCGCCGCGGTGGCGGTCTGGACCACGCCGGAGAGCGTCGA
AGCGGGGGCGGTGTTCGCCGAGATCGGCCCGCGCATGGCCGAGTTGAGCGGTTCCCGGCTGGCCGCGCAG
CAACAGATGGAAGGCCTCCTGGCGCCGCACCGGCCCAAGGAGCCCGCGTGGTTCCTGGCCACCGTCGGCG
TCTCGCCCGACCACCAGGGCAAGGGTCTGGGCAGCGCCGTCGTGCTCCCCGGAGTGGAGGCGGCCGAGCG
CGCCGGGGTGCCCGCCTTCCTGGAGACCTCCGCGCCCCGCAACCTCCCCTTCTACGAGCGGCTCGGCTTC
ACCGTCACCGCCGACGTCGAGGTGCCCGAAGGACCGCGCACCTGGTGCATGACCCGCAAGCCCGGTGCCT
GATGCATCGATGGATCCTAATCAACCTCTGGATTACAAAATTTGTGAAAGATTGACTGGTATTCTTAACT
ATGTTGCTCCTTTTACGCTATGTGGATACGCTGCTTTAATGCCTTTGTATCATGCTATTGCTTCCCGTAT
GGCTTTCATTTTCTCCTCCTTGTATAAATCCTGGTTGCTGTCTCTTTATGAGGAGTTGTGGCCCGTTGTC
AGGCAACGTGGCGTGGTGTGCACTGTGTTTGCTGACGCAACCCCCACTGGTTGGGGCATTGCCACCACCT
GTCAGCTCCTTTCCGGGACTTTCGCTTTCCCCCTCCCTATTGCCACGGCGGAACTCATCGCCGCCTGCCT
TGCCCGCTGCTGGACAGGGGCTCGGCTGTTGGGCACTGACAATTCCGTGGTGTTGTCGGGGAAATCATCG
TCCTTTCCTTGGCTGCTCGCCTGTGTTGCCACCTGGATTCTGCGCGGGACGTCCTTCTGCTACGTCCCTT
CGGCCCTCAATCCAGCGGACCTTCCTTCCCGCGGCCTGCTGCCGGCTCTGCGGCCTCTTCCGCGTCTTCG
CCTTCGCCCTCAGACGAGTCGGATCTCCCTTTGGGCCGCCTCCCCGCCTGAGATCCTTTAAGACCAATGA
CTTACAAGGCAGCTGTAGATCTTAGCCACTTTTTAAAAGAAAAGGGGGGACTGGAAGGGCTAATTCACTC
CCAACGAAGACAAGATCTGCTTTTTGCTTGTACTGGGTCTCTCTGGTTAGACCAGATCTGAGCCTGGGAG
CTCTCTGGCTAACTAGGGAACCCACTGCTTAAGCCTCAATAAAGCTTGCCTTGAGTGCTTCAAGTAGTGT
GTGCCCGTCTGTTGTGTGACTCTGGTAACTAGAGATCCCTCAGACCCTTTTAGTCAGTGTGGAAAATCTC
TAGCAGTAGTAGTTCATGTCATCTTATTATTCAGTATTTATAACTTGCAAAGAAATGAATATCAGAGAGT
GAGAGGCCCGGGTTAATTAAGGAAAGGGCTAGATCATTCTTGAAGACGAAAGGGCCTCGTGATACGCCTA
TTTTTATAGGTTAATGTCATGATAATAATGGTTTCTTAGACGTCAGGTGGCACTTTTCGGGGAAATGTGC
GCGGAACCCCTATTTGTTTATTTTTCTAAATACATTCAAATATGTATCCGCTCATGAGACAATAACCCTG
ATAAATGCTTCAATAATATTGAAAAAGGAAGAGTATGAGTATTCAACATTTCCGTGTCGCCCTTATTCCC
TTTTTTGCGGCATTTTGCCTTCCTGTTTTTGCTCACCCAGAAACGCTGGTGAAAGTAAAAGATGCTGAAG
ATCAGTTGGGTGCACGAGTGGGTTACATCGAACTGGATCTCAACAGCGGTAAGATCCTTGAGAGTTTTCG
CCCCGAAGAACGTTTTCCAATGATGAGCACTTTTAAAGTTCTGCTATGTGGCGCGGTATTATCCCGTGTT
GACGCCGGGCAAGAGCAACTCGGTCGCCGCATACACTATTCTCAGAATGACTTGGTTGAGTACTCACCAG
TCACAGAAAAGCATCTTACGGATGGCATGACAGTAAGAGAATTATGCAGTGCTGCCATAACCATGAGTGA
TAACACTGCGGCCAACTTACTTCTGACAACGATCGGAGGACCGAAGGAGCTAACCGCTTTTTTGCACAAC
ATGGGGGATCATGTAACTCGCCTTGATCGTTGGGAACCGGAGCTGAATGAAGCCATACCAAACGACGAGC
GTGACACCACGATGCCTGTAGCAATGGCAACAACGTTGCGCAAACTATTAACTGGCGAACTACTTACTCT
AGCTTCCCGGCAACAATTAATAGACTGGATGGAGGCGGATAAAGTTGCAGGACCACTTCTGCGCTCGGCC
CTTCCGGCTGGCTGGTTTATTGCTGATAAATCTGGAGCCGGTGAGCGTGGGTCTCGCGGTATCATTGCAG
CACTGGGGCCAGATGGTAAGCCCTCCCGTATCGTAGTTATCTACACGACGGGGAGTCAGGCAACTATGGA
TGAACGAAATAGACAGATCGCTGAGATAGGTGCCTCACTGATTAAGCATTGGTAACTGTCAGACCAAGTT
TACTCATATATACTTTAGATTGATTTAAAACTTCATTTTTAATTTAAAAGGATCTAGGTGAAGATCCTTT
TTGATAATCTCATGACCAAAATCCCTTAACGTGAGTTTTCGTTCCACTGAGCGTCAGACCCCGTAGAAAA
GATCAAAGGATCTTCTTGAGATCCTTTTTTTCTGCGCGTAATCTGCTGCTTGCAAACAAAAAAACCACCG
CTACCAGCGGTGGTTTGTTTGCCGGATCAAGAGCTACCAACTCTTTTTCCGAAGGTAACTGGCTTCAGCA
GAGCGCAGATACCAAATACTGTTCTTCTAGTGTAGCCGTAGTTAGGCCACCACTTCAAGAACTCTGTAGC
ACCGCCTACATACCTCGCTCTGCTAATCCTGTTACCAGTGGCTGCTGCCAGTGGCGATAAGTCGTGTCTT
ACCGGGTTGGACTCAAGACGATAGTTACCGGATAAGGCGCAGCGGTCGGGCTGAACGGGGGGTTCGTGCA
CACAGCCCAGCTTGGAGCGAACGACCTACACCGAACTGAGATACCTACAGCGTGAGCTATGAGAAAGCGC
CACGCTTCCCGAAGGGAGAAAGGCGGACAGGTATCCGGTAAGCGGCAGGGTCGGAACAGGAGAGCGCACG
AGGGAGCTTCCAGGGGGAAACGCCTGGTATCTTTATAGTCCTGTCGGGTTTCGCCACCTCTGACTTGAGC
GTCGATTTTTGTGATGCTCGTCAGGGGGGCGGAGCCTATGGAAAAACGCCAGCAACGCGGCCTTTTTACG
GTTCCTGGCCTTTTGCTGGCCTTTTGCTCACATGTTCTTTCCTGCGTTATCCCCTGATTCTGTGGATAAC
CGTATTACCGCCTTTGAGTGAGCTGATACCGCTCGCCGCAGCCGAACGACCGAGCGCAGCGAGTCAGTGA
GCGAGGAAGCGGAAGAGCGCCCAATACGCAAACCGCCTCTCCCCGCGCGTTGGCCGATTCATTAATGCAG
CAAGCTCATGGCTGACTAATTTTTTTTATTTATGCAGAGGCCGAGGCCGCCTCGGCCTCTGAGCTATTCC
AGAAGTAGTGAGGAGGCTTTTTTGGAGGCCTAGGCTTTTGCAAAAAGCTCCCCGTGGCACGACAGGTTTC
CCGACTGGAAAGCGGGCAGTGAGCGCAACGCAATTAATGTGAGTTAGCTCACTCATTAGGCACCCCAGGC
TTTACACTTTATGCTTCCGGCTCGTATGTTGTGTGGAATTGTGAGCGGATAACAATTTCACACAGGAAAC
AGCTATGACATGATTACGAATTTCACAAATAAAGCATTTTTTTCACTGCATTCTAGTTGTGGTTTGTCCA
AACTCATCAATGTATCTTATCATGTCTGGATCAACTGGATAACTCAAGCTAACCAAAATCATCCCAAACT
TCCCACCCCATACCCTATTACCACTGCCAATTACCTGTGGTTTCATTTACTCTAAACCTGTGATTCCTCT
GAATTATTTTCATTTTAAAGAAATTGTATTTGTTAAATATGTACTACAAACTTAGTAGT
Features (pLannotate 1.2.2; 29 found; start..end, strand, type, name):
    377..634     +  LTR            5' LTR (truncated): truncated 5' long terminal repeat (LTR) from HIV-1
    681..806     +  misc_feature   HIV-1 Ψ: packaging signal of human immunodeficiency virus type 1
    790..1128    +  CDS            HIV-1 gag (fragment): gag protein from human immunodeficiency virus 1; gag
   1303..1536    +  misc_feature   RRE: The Rev response element (RRE) of HIV-1 allows for Rev-dependent mRNA export from the nucleus to the cytoplasm.
   1913..2013    +  CDS            Rev (fragment): human immunodeficiency virus 1 (HIV-1) Rev protein; rev; enhances nuclear export of unspliced and incompletely spliced viral mRNAs
   2062..2179    +  misc_feature   cPPT/CTS: central polypurine tract and central termination sequence of HIV-1
   2231..2534    +  enhancer       CMV enhancer: human cytomegalovirus immediate early enhancer
   2535..2738    +  promoter       CMV promoter: human cytomegalovirus (CMV) immediate early promoter
   2834..2852    +  promoter       T7 promoter: promoter for bacteriophage T7 RNA polymerase
   2883..2900    +  protein_bind   attB1 (fragment): mutant version of attB; core recombination site for the Gateway® BP reaction BP Clonase™
   2906..4432    +  CDS            DLD: DLDH_HUMAN - Also known as GCSL, LAD, PHE3. Experimental evidence at protein level: Swiss-Prot protein existence level 1. Lipoamide dehydrogenase is a component of the glycine cleavage system as well as an E3 component of three alpha-ketoacid dehydrogenase complexes (pyruvate-, alpha-ketoglutarate-, and branched- chain amino acid-dehydrogenase complex) (PubMed:15712224, PubMed:16442803, PubMed:16770810, PubMed:17404228, PubMed:20160912, PubMed:20385101). The 2-oxoglutarate dehydrogenase complex is mainly active in the mitochondrion (PubMed:29211711). A fraction of the 2- oxoglutarate dehydroge
   4435..4458    -  protein_bind   attB2: mutant version of attB; recombination site for the Gateway® BP reaction BP Clonase™
   4493..4513    +  CDS            FLAG (fragment): FLAG® epitope tag, followed by an enterokinase cleavage site
   4667..5129    +  misc_feature   IRES: internal ribosome entry site (IRES) of the encephalomyocarditis virus (EMCV)
   5143..5742    +  CDS            PuroR: puromycin N-acetyltransferase; pac from Streptomyces alboniger; confers resistance to puromycin
   5759..6347    +  misc_feature   WPRE: woodchuck hepatitis virus posttranscriptional regulatory element
   6355..6420    +  CDS            nef (fragment): NEF_HV1Z2 - Experimental evidence at protein level: Swiss-Prot protein existence level 1. Extracellular Nef protein targets CD4(+) T-lymphocytes for apoptosis by interacting with CXCR4 surface receptors. From Human immunodeficiency virus type 1 group M subtype D (isolate Z2/CDC-Z34) (HIV-1).
   6422..6655    +  LTR            3' LTR (ΔU3): self-inactivating 3' long terminal repeat (LTR) from HIV-1
   6860..6964    +  promoter       AmpR promoter: bla
   6965..7825    +  CDS            AmpR: β-lactamase; bla; confers resistance to ampicillin, carbenicillin, and related antibiotics
   7996..8584    +  rep_origin     ori: high-copy-number ColE1/pMB1/pBR322/pUC origin of replication
   8767..8821    +  CDS            lacI (fragment): lac repressor; lacI; The lac repressor binds to the lac operator to inhibit transcription in E. coli. This inhibition can be relieved by adding lactose or isopropyl-β-D-thiogalactopyranoside (IPTG).
   8827..8920    +  rep_origin     SV40 ori (fragment): SV40 origin of replication
   8945..8982    +  CDS            lacI (fragment): lac repressor; lacI; The lac repressor binds to the lac operator to inhibit transcription in E. coli. This inhibition can be relieved by adding lactose or isopropyl-β-D-thiogalactopyranoside (IPTG).
   8995..9016    +  protein_bind   CAP binding site: CAP binding activates transcription in the presence of cAMP. E. coli catabolite activator protein
   9031..9061    +  promoter       lac promoter: promoter for the E. coli lac operon
   9069..9085    +  protein_bind   lac operator: The lac repressor binds to the lac operator to inhibit transcription in E. coli. This inhibition can be relieved by adding lactose or isopropyl-β-D-thiogalactopyranoside (IPTG). lac repressor encoded by lacI
   9119..9202    +  polyA_signal   SV40 poly(A) signal (fragment): SV40 polyadenylation signal
   9369..329     +  CDS            nef (fragment) (across the origin): NEF_HV1BR - Experimental evidence at protein level: Swiss-Prot protein existence level 1. Extracellular Nef protein targets CD4(+) T-lymphocytes for apoptosis by interacting with CXCR4 surface receptors (PubMed:14990729). From Human immunodeficiency virus type 1 group M subtype B (isolate BRU/LAI) (HIV-1).
