>Addgene plasmid #83478 | pPHAGE_DLD-H450A-C-TAP | analyzer sequence | sequence record 159224
TGGAAGGGCTAATTCACTCCCAAAGAAGACAAGATATCCTTGATCTGTGGATCTACCACACACAAGGCTA
CTTCCCTGATTAGCAGAACTACACACCAGGGCCAGGGGTCAGATATCCACTGACCTTTGGATGGTGCTAC
AAGCTAGTACCAGTTGAGCCAGATAAGGTAGAAGAGGCCAATAAAGGAGAGAACACCAGCTTGTTACACC
CTGTGAGCCTGCATGGGATGGATGACCCGGAGAGAGAAGTGTTAGAGTGGAGGTTTGACAGCCGCCTAGC
ATTTCATCACGTGGCCCGAGAGCTGCATCCGGAGTACTTCAAGAACTGCTGATATCGAGCTTGCTACAAG
GGACTTTCCGCTGGGGACTTTCCAGGGAGGCGTGGCCTGGGCGGGACTGGGGAGTGGCGAGCCCTCAGAT
CCTGCATATAAGCAGCTGCTTTTTGCCTGTACTGGGTCTCTCTGGTTAGACCAGATCTGAGCCTGGGAGC
TCTCTGGCTAACTAGGGAACCCACTGCTTAAGCCTCAATAAAGCTTGCCTTGAGTGCTTCAAGTAGTGTG
TGCCCGTCTGTTGTGTGACTCTGGTAACTAGAGATCCCTCAGACCCTTTTAGTCAGTGTGGAAAATCTCT
AGCAGTGGCGCCCGAACAGGGACTTGAAAGCGAAAGGGAAACCAGAGGAGCTCTCTCGACGCAGGACTCG
GCTTGCTGAAGCGCGCACGGCAAGAGGCGAGGGGCGGCGACTGGTGAGTACGCCAAAAATTTTGACTAGC
GGAGGCTAGAAGGAGAGAGATGGGTGCGAGAGCGTCAGTATTAAGCGGGGGAGAATTAGATCGCGATGGG
AAAAAATTCGGTTAAGGCCAGGGGGAAAGAAAAAATATAAATTAAAACATATAGTATGGGCAAGCAGGGA
GCTAGAACGATTCGCAGTTAATCCTGGCCTGTTAGAAACATCAGAAGGCTGTAGACAAATACTGGGACAG
CTACAACCATCCCTTCAGACAGGATCAGAAGAACTTAGATCATTATATAATACAGTAGCAACCCTCTATT
GTGTGCATCAAAGGATAGAGATAAAAGACACCAAGGAAGCTTTAGACAAGATAGAGGAAGAGCAAAACAA
AAGTAAGACCACCGCACAGCAAGCGGCCGGCCGCTGATCTTCAGACCTGGAGGAGGAGATATGAGGGACA
ATTGGAGAAGTGAATTATATAAATATAAAGTAGTAAAAATTGAACCATTAGGAGTAGCACCCACCAAGGC
AAAGAGAAGAGTGGTGCAGAGAGAAAAAAGAGCAGTGGGAATAGGAGCTTTGTTCCTTGGGTTCTTGGGA
GCAGCAGGAAGCACTATGGGCGCAGCGTCAATGACGCTGACGGTACAGGCCAGACAATTATTGTCTGGTA
TAGTGCAGCAGCAGAACAATTTGCTGAGGGCTATTGAGGCGCAACAGCATCTGTTGCAACTCACAGTCTG
GGGCATCAAGCAGCTCCAGGCAAGAATCCTGGCTGTGGAAAGATACCTAAAGGATCAACAGCTCCTGGGG
ATTTGGGGTTGCTCTGGAAAACTCATTTGCACCACTGCTGTGCCTTGGAATGCTAGTTGGAGTAATAAAT
CTCTGGAACAGATTTGGAATCACACGACCTGGATGGAGTGGGACAGAGAAATTAACAATTACACAAGCTT
AATACACTCCTTAATTGAAGAATCGCAAAACCAGCAAGAAAAGAATGAACAAGAATTATTGGAATTAGAT
AAATGGGCAAGTTTGTGGAATTGGTTTAACATAACAAATTGGCTGTGGTATATAAAATTATTCATAATGA
TAGTAGGAGGCTTGGTAGGTTTAAGAATAGTTTTTGCTGTACTTTCTATAGTGAATAGAGTTAGGCAGGG
ATATTCACCATTATCGTTTCAGACCCACCTCCCAACCCCGAGGGGACCCGACAGGCCCGAAGGAATAGAA
GAAGAAGGTGGAGAGAGAGACAGAGACAGATCCATTCGATTAGTGAACGGATCTCGACGGTATCGCCGAA
TTAATTCACAAATGGCAGTATTCATCCACAATTTTAAAAGAAAAGGGGGGATTGGGGGGTACAGTGCAGG
GGAAAGAATAGTAGACATAATAGCAACAGACATACAAACTAAAGAATTACAAAAACAAATTACAAAAATT
CAAAATTTTCGGGTTTATTACAGGGACAGCAGAGATCCAGTTTGGACTAGTGGAGTTCCGCGTTACATAA
CTTACGGTAAATGGCCCGCCTGGCTGACCGCCCAACGACCCCCGCCCATTGACGTCAATAATGACGTATG
TTCCCATAGTAACGCCAATAGGGACTTTCCATTGACGTCAATGGGTGGAGTATTTACGGTAAACTGCCCA
CTTGGCAGTACATCAAGTGTATCATATGCCAAGTACGCCCCCTATTGACGTCAATGACGGTAAATGGCCC
GCCTGGCATTATGCCCAGTACATGACCTTATGGGACTTTCCTACTTGGCAGTACATCTACGTATTAGTCA
TCGCTATTACCATGGTGATGCGGTTTTGGCAGTACATCAATGGGCGTGGATAGCGGTTTGACTCACGGGG
ATTTCCAAGTCTCCACCCCATTGACGTCAATGGGAGTTTGTTTTGGCACCAAAATCAACGGGACTTTCCA
AAATGTCGTAACAACTCCGCCCCATTGACGCAAATGGGCGGTAGGCGTGTACGGTGGGAGGTCTATATAA
GCAGAGCTCGTTTAGTGAACCGTCAGATCGCCTGGAGACGCCATCCACGCTGTTTTGACCTCCATAGAAG
ACACCGGCGGCCGCAGATCTCTCGAGGTTGATCTAATACGACTCACTATAGGGAGACCCAAGCTGGCTAG
TTAAGCTATCAACAAGTTTGTACAAAAAAGTTGGCATGCAGAGCTGGAGTCGTGTGTACTGCTCCTTGGC
CAAGAGAGGCCATTTCAATCGAATATCTCATGGCCTACAGGGACTTTCTGCAGTGCCTCTGAGAACTTAC
GCAGATCAGCCGATTGATGCTGATGTAACAGTTATAGGTTCTGGTCCTGGAGGATATGTTGCTGCTATTA
AAGCTGCCCAGTTAGGCTTCAAGACAGTCTGCATTGAGAAAAATGAAACACTTGGTGGAACATGCTTGAA
TGTTGGTTGTATTCCTTCTAAGGCTTTATTGAACAACTCTCATTATTACCATATGGCCCATGGAAAAGAT
TTTGCATCTAGAGGAATTGAAATGTCCGAAGTTCGCTTGAATTTAGACAAGATGATGGAGCAGAAGAGTA
CTGCAGTAAAAGCTTTAACAGGTGGAATTGCCCACTTATTCAAACAGAATAAGGTTGTTCATGTCAATGG
ATATGGAAAGATAACTGGCAAAAATCAAGTCACTGCTACGAAAGCTGATGGCGGCACTCAGGTTATTGAT
ACAAAGAACATTCTTATAGCCACGGGTTCAGAAGTTACTCCTTTTCCTGGAATCACGATAGATGAAGATA
CAATAGTGTCATCTACAGGTGCTTTATCTTTAAAAAAAGTTCCAGAAAAGATGGTTGTTATTGGTGCAGG
AGTAATAGGTGTAGAATTGGGTTCAGTTTGGCAAAGACTTGGTGCAGATGTGACAGCAGTTGAATTTTTA
GGTCATGTAGGTGGAGTTGGAATTGATATGGAGATATCTAAAAACTTTCAACGCATCCTTCAAAAACAGG
GGTTTAAATTTAAATTGAATACAAAGGTTACTGGTGCTACCAAGAAGTCAGATGGAAAAATTGATGTTTC
TATTGAAGCTGCTTCTGGTGGTAAAGCTGAAGTTATCACTTGTGATGTACTCTTGGTTTGCATTGGCCGA
CGACCCTTTACTAAGAATTTGGGACTAGAAGAGCTGGGAATTGAACTAGATCCCAGAGGTAGAATTCCAG
TCAATACCAGATTTCAAACTAAAATTCCAAATATCTATGCCATTGGTGATGTAGTTGCTGGTCCAATGCT
GGCTCACAAAGCAGAGGATGAAGGCATTATCTGTGTTGAAGGAATGGCTGGTGGTGCTGTGCACATTGAC
TACAATTGTGTGCCATCAGTGATTTACACACACCCTGAAGTTGCTTGGGTTGGCAAATCAGAAGAGCAGT
TGAAAGAAGAGGGTATTGAGTACAAAGTTGGGAAATTCCCATTTGCTGCTAACAGCAGAGCTAAGACAAA
TGCTGACACAGATGGCATGGTGAAGATCCTTGGGCAGAAATCGACAGACAGAGTACTGGGAGCACATATT
CTTGGACCAGGTGCTGGAGAAATGGTAAATGAAGCTGCTCTTGCTTTGGAATATGGAGCATCCTGTGAAG
ATATAGCTAGAGTCTGTGCAGCACATCCGACCTTATCAGAAGCTTTTAGAGAAGCAAATCTTGCTGCGTC
ATTTGGCAAATCAATCAACTTTTGCCCAACTTTCTTGTACAAAGTGGTTGATCTAGAGGGCCCGCGGTTC
GAACTCGAGGACTACAAGGACGACGATGACAAGTCGGCCGCTGGAGGATACCCCTACGACGTGCCCGACT
ACGCCTAGAATTCCGCCCCCCCCCCCTAACGTTACTGGCCGAAGCCGCTTGGAATAAGGCCGGTGTGCGT
TTGTCTATATGTTATTTTCCACCATATTGCCGTCTTTTGGCAATGTGAGGGCCCGGAAACCTGGCCCTGT
CTTCTTGACGAGCATTCCTAGGGGTCTTTCCCCTCTCGCCAAAGGAATGCAAGGTCTGTTGAATGTCGTG
AAGGAAGCAGTTCCTCTGGAAGCTTCTTGAAGACAAACAACGTCTGTAGCGACCCTTTGCAGGCAGCGGA
ACCCCCCACCTGGCGACAGGTGCCTCTGCGGCCAAAAGCCACGTGTATAAGATACACCTGCAAAGGCGGC
ACAACCCCAGTGCCACGTTGTGAGTTGGATAGTTGTGGAAAGAGTCAAATGGCTCTCCTCAAGCGTATTC
AACAAGGGGCTGAAGGATGCCCAGAAGGTACCCCATTGTATGGGATCTGATCTGGGGCCTCGGTGCACAT
GCTTTACATGTGTTTAGTCGAGGTTAAAAAACGTCTAGGCCCCCCGAACCACGGGGACGTGGTTTTCCTT
TGAAAAACACGATGATAATATGGCCACAACCATGACCGAGTACAAGCCCACGGTGCGCCTCGCCACCCGC
GACGACGTCCCCAGGGCCGTACGCACCCTCGCCGCCGCGTTCGCCGACTACCCCGCCACGCGCCACACCG
TCGATCCGGACCGCCACATCGAGCGGGTCACCGAGCTGCAAGAACTCTTCCTCACGCGCGTCGGGCTCGA
CATCGGCAAGGTGTGGGTCGCGGACGACGGCGCCGCGGTGGCGGTCTGGACCACGCCGGAGAGCGTCGAA
GCGGGGGCGGTGTTCGCCGAGATCGGCCCGCGCATGGCCGAGTTGAGCGGTTCCCGGCTGGCCGCGCAGC
AACAGATGGAAGGCCTCCTGGCGCCGCACCGGCCCAAGGAGCCCGCGTGGTTCCTGGCCACCGTCGGCGT
CTCGCCCGACCACCAGGGCAAGGGTCTGGGCAGCGCCGTCGTGCTCCCCGGAGTGGAGGCGGCCGAGCGC
GCCGGGGTGCCCGCCTTCCTGGAGACCTCCGCGCCCCGCAACCTCCCCTTCTACGAGCGGCTCGGCTTCA
CCGTCACCGCCGACGTCGAGGTGCCCGAAGGACCGCGCACCTGGTGCATGACCCGCAAGCCCGGTGCCTG
ATGCATCGATGGATCCTAATCAACCTCTGGATTACAAAATTTGTGAAAGATTGACTGGTATTCTTAACTA
TGTTGCTCCTTTTACGCTATGTGGATACGCTGCTTTAATGCCTTTGTATCATGCTATTGCTTCCCGTATG
GCTTTCATTTTCTCCTCCTTGTATAAATCCTGGTTGCTGTCTCTTTATGAGGAGTTGTGGCCCGTTGTCA
GGCAACGTGGCGTGGTGTGCACTGTGTTTGCTGACGCAACCCCCACTGGTTGGGGCATTGCCACCACCTG
TCAGCTCCTTTCCGGGACTTTCGCTTTCCCCCTCCCTATTGCCACGGCGGAACTCATCGCCGCCTGCCTT
GCCCGCTGCTGGACAGGGGCTCGGCTGTTGGGCACTGACAATTCCGTGGTGTTGTCGGGGAAATCATCGT
CCTTTCCTTGGCTGCTCGCCTGTGTTGCCACCTGGATTCTGCGCGGGACGTCCTTCTGCTACGTCCCTTC
GGCCCTCAATCCAGCGGACCTTCCTTCCCGCGGCCTGCTGCCGGCTCTGCGGCCTCTTCCGCGTCTTCGC
CTTCGCCCTCAGACGAGTCGGATCTCCCTTTGGGCCGCCTCCCCGCCTGAGATCCTTTAAGACCAATGAC
TTACAAGGCAGCTGTAGATCTTAGCCACTTTTTAAAAGAAAAGGGGGGACTGGAAGGGCTAATTCACTCC
CAACGAAGACAAGATCTGCTTTTTGCTTGTACTGGGTCTCTCTGGTTAGACCAGATCTGAGCCTGGGAGC
TCTCTGGCTAACTAGGGAACCCACTGCTTAAGCCTCAATAAAGCTTGCCTTGAGTGCTTCAAGTAGTGTG
TGCCCGTCTGTTGTGTGACTCTGGTAACTAGAGATCCCTCAGACCCTTTTAGTCAGTGTGGAAAATCTCT
AGCAGTAGTAGTTCATGTCATCTTATTATTCAGTATTTATAACTTGCAAAGAAATGAATATCAGAGAGTG
AGAGGCCCGGGTTAATTAAGGAAAGGGCTAGATCATTCTTGAAGACGAAAGGGCCTCGTGATACGCCTAT
TTTTATAGGTTAATGTCATGATAATAATGGTTTCTTAGACGTCAGGTGGCACTTTTCGGGGAAATGTGCG
CGGAACCCCTATTTGTTTATTTTTCTAAATACATTCAAATATGTATCCGCTCATGAGACAATAACCCTGA
TAAATGCTTCAATAATATTGAAAAAGGAAGAGTATGAGTATTCAACATTTCCGTGTCGCCCTTATTCCCT
TTTTTGCGGCATTTTGCCTTCCTGTTTTTGCTCACCCAGAAACGCTGGTGAAAGTAAAAGATGCTGAAGA
TCAGTTGGGTGCACGAGTGGGTTACATCGAACTGGATCTCAACAGCGGTAAGATCCTTGAGAGTTTTCGC
CCCGAAGAACGTTTTCCAATGATGAGCACTTTTAAAGTTCTGCTATGTGGCGCGGTATTATCCCGTGTTG
ACGCCGGGCAAGAGCAACTCGGTCGCCGCATACACTATTCTCAGAATGACTTGGTTGAGTACTCACCAGT
CACAGAAAAGCATCTTACGGATGGCATGACAGTAAGAGAATTATGCAGTGCTGCCATAACCATGAGTGAT
AACACTGCGGCCAACTTACTTCTGACAACGATCGGAGGACCGAAGGAGCTAACCGCTTTTTTGCACAACA
TGGGGGATCATGTAACTCGCCTTGATCGTTGGGAACCGGAGCTGAATGAAGCCATACCAAACGACGAGCG
TGACACCACGATGCCTGTAGCAATGGCAACAACGTTGCGCAAACTATTAACTGGCGAACTACTTACTCTA
GCTTCCCGGCAACAATTAATAGACTGGATGGAGGCGGATAAAGTTGCAGGACCACTTCTGCGCTCGGCCC
TTCCGGCTGGCTGGTTTATTGCTGATAAATCTGGAGCCGGTGAGCGTGGGTCTCGCGGTATCATTGCAGC
ACTGGGGCCAGATGGTAAGCCCTCCCGTATCGTAGTTATCTACACGACGGGGAGTCAGGCAACTATGGAT
GAACGAAATAGACAGATCGCTGAGATAGGTGCCTCACTGATTAAGCATTGGTAACTGTCAGACCAAGTTT
ACTCATATATACTTTAGATTGATTTAAAACTTCATTTTTAATTTAAAAGGATCTAGGTGAAGATCCTTTT
TGATAATCTCATGACCAAAATCCCTTAACGTGAGTTTTCGTTCCACTGAGCGTCAGACCCCGTAGAAAAG
ATCAAAGGATCTTCTTGAGATCCTTTTTTTCTGCGCGTAATCTGCTGCTTGCAAACAAAAAAACCACCGC
TACCAGCGGTGGTTTGTTTGCCGGATCAAGAGCTACCAACTCTTTTTCCGAAGGTAACTGGCTTCAGCAG
AGCGCAGATACCAAATACTGTTCTTCTAGTGTAGCCGTAGTTAGGCCACCACTTCAAGAACTCTGTAGCA
CCGCCTACATACCTCGCTCTGCTAATCCTGTTACCAGTGGCTGCTGCCAGTGGCGATAAGTCGTGTCTTA
CCGGGTTGGACTCAAGACGATAGTTACCGGATAAGGCGCAGCGGTCGGGCTGAACGGGGGGTTCGTGCAC
ACAGCCCAGCTTGGAGCGAACGACCTACACCGAACTGAGATACCTACAGCGTGAGCTATGAGAAAGCGCC
ACGCTTCCCGAAGGGAGAAAGGCGGACAGGTATCCGGTAAGCGGCAGGGTCGGAACAGGAGAGCGCACGA
GGGAGCTTCCAGGGGGAAACGCCTGGTATCTTTATAGTCCTGTCGGGTTTCGCCACCTCTGACTTGAGCG
TCGATTTTTGTGATGCTCGTCAGGGGGGCGGAGCCTATGGAAAAACGCCAGCAACGCGGCCTTTTTACGG
TTCCTGGCCTTTTGCTGGCCTTTTGCTCACATGTTCTTTCCTGCGTTATCCCCTGATTCTGTGGATAACC
GTATTACCGCCTTTGAGTGAGCTGATACCGCTCGCCGCAGCCGAACGACCGAGCGCAGCGAGTCAGTGAG
CGAGGAAGCGGAAGAGCGCCCAATACGCAAACCGCCTCTCCCCGCGCGTTGGCCGATTCATTAATGCAGC
AAGCTCATGGCTGACTAATTTTTTTTATTTATGCAGAGGCCGAGGCCGCCTCGGCCTCTGAGCTATTCCA
GAAGTAGTGAGGAGGCTTTTTTGGAGGCCTAGGCTTTTGCAAAAAGCTCCCCGTGGCACGACAGGTTTCC
CGACTGGAAAGCGGGCAGTGAGCGCAACGCAATTAATGTGAGTTAGCTCACTCATTAGGCACCCCAGGCT
TTACACTTTATGCTTCCGGCTCGTATGTTGTGTGGAATTGTGAGCGGATAACAATTTCACACAGGAAACA
GCTATGACATGATTACGAATTTCACAAATAAAGCATTTTTTTCACTGCATTCTAGTTGTGGTTTGTCCAA
ACTCATCAATGTATCTTATCATGTCTGGATCAACTGGATAACTCAAGCTAACCAAAATCATCCCAAACTT
CCCACCCCATACCCTATTACCACTGCCAATTACCTGTGGTTTCATTTACTCTAAACCTGTGATTCCTCTG
AATTATTTTCATTTTAAAGAAATTGTATTTGTTAAATATGTACTACAAACTTAGTAGT
Features (pLannotate 1.2.2; 29 found; start..end, strand, type, name):
    377..634     +  LTR            5' LTR (truncated): truncated 5' long terminal repeat (LTR) from HIV-1
    681..806     +  misc_feature   HIV-1 Ψ: packaging signal of human immunodeficiency virus type 1
    790..1128    +  CDS            HIV-1 gag (fragment): gag protein from human immunodeficiency virus 1; gag
   1303..1536    +  misc_feature   RRE: The Rev response element (RRE) of HIV-1 allows for Rev-dependent mRNA export from the nucleus to the cytoplasm.
   1913..2013    +  CDS            Rev (fragment): human immunodeficiency virus 1 (HIV-1) Rev protein; rev; enhances nuclear export of unspliced and incompletely spliced viral mRNAs
   2062..2179    +  misc_feature   cPPT/CTS: central polypurine tract and central termination sequence of HIV-1
   2231..2534    +  enhancer       CMV enhancer: human cytomegalovirus immediate early enhancer
   2535..2738    +  promoter       CMV promoter: human cytomegalovirus (CMV) immediate early promoter
   2834..2852    +  promoter       T7 promoter: promoter for bacteriophage T7 RNA polymerase
   2883..2900    +  protein_bind   attB1 (fragment): mutant version of attB; core recombination site for the Gateway® BP reaction BP Clonase™
   2906..4432    +  CDS            DLD: DLDH_HUMAN - Also known as GCSL, LAD, PHE3. Experimental evidence at protein level: Swiss-Prot protein existence level 1. Lipoamide dehydrogenase is a component of the glycine cleavage system as well as an E3 component of three alpha-ketoacid dehydrogenase complexes (pyruvate-, alpha-ketoglutarate-, and branched- chain amino acid-dehydrogenase complex) (PubMed:15712224, PubMed:16442803, PubMed:16770810, PubMed:17404228, PubMed:20160912, PubMed:20385101). The 2-oxoglutarate dehydrogenase complex is mainly active in the mitochondrion (PubMed:29211711). A fraction of the 2- oxoglutarate dehydroge
   4435..4458    -  protein_bind   attB2: mutant version of attB; recombination site for the Gateway® BP reaction BP Clonase™
   4493..4513    +  CDS            FLAG (fragment): FLAG® epitope tag, followed by an enterokinase cleavage site
   4579..5130    +  misc_feature   IRES: internal ribosome entry site (IRES) of the encephalomyocarditis virus (EMCV)
   5142..5741    +  CDS            PuroR: puromycin N-acetyltransferase; pac from Streptomyces alboniger; confers resistance to puromycin
   5758..6346    +  misc_feature   WPRE: woodchuck hepatitis virus posttranscriptional regulatory element
   6354..6419    +  CDS            nef (fragment): NEF_HV1Z2 - Experimental evidence at protein level: Swiss-Prot protein existence level 1. Extracellular Nef protein targets CD4(+) T-lymphocytes for apoptosis by interacting with CXCR4 surface receptors. From Human immunodeficiency virus type 1 group M subtype D (isolate Z2/CDC-Z34) (HIV-1).
   6421..6654    +  LTR            3' LTR (ΔU3): self-inactivating 3' long terminal repeat (LTR) from HIV-1
   6859..6963    +  promoter       AmpR promoter: bla
   6964..7824    +  CDS            AmpR: β-lactamase; bla; confers resistance to ampicillin, carbenicillin, and related antibiotics
   7995..8583    +  rep_origin     ori: high-copy-number ColE1/pMB1/pBR322/pUC origin of replication
   8766..8820    +  CDS            lacI (fragment): lac repressor; lacI; The lac repressor binds to the lac operator to inhibit transcription in E. coli. This inhibition can be relieved by adding lactose or isopropyl-β-D-thiogalactopyranoside (IPTG).
   8826..8919    +  rep_origin     SV40 ori (fragment): SV40 origin of replication
   8944..8981    +  CDS            lacI (fragment): lac repressor; lacI; The lac repressor binds to the lac operator to inhibit transcription in E. coli. This inhibition can be relieved by adding lactose or isopropyl-β-D-thiogalactopyranoside (IPTG).
   8994..9015    +  protein_bind   CAP binding site: CAP binding activates transcription in the presence of cAMP. E. coli catabolite activator protein
   9030..9060    +  promoter       lac promoter: promoter for the E. coli lac operon
   9068..9084    +  protein_bind   lac operator: The lac repressor binds to the lac operator to inhibit transcription in E. coli. This inhibition can be relieved by adding lactose or isopropyl-β-D-thiogalactopyranoside (IPTG). lac repressor encoded by lacI
   9118..9201    +  polyA_signal   SV40 poly(A) signal (fragment): SV40 polyadenylation signal
   9368..329     +  CDS            nef (fragment) (across the origin): NEF_HV1BR - Experimental evidence at protein level: Swiss-Prot protein existence level 1. Extracellular Nef protein targets CD4(+) T-lymphocytes for apoptosis by interacting with CXCR4 surface receptors (PubMed:14990729). From Human immunodeficiency virus type 1 group M subtype B (isolate BRU/LAI) (HIV-1).
