[The description below was written by a language model from this plasmid's Addgene catalogue record and pLannotate feature annotations shown in this document.]
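Description:
pPHAGE_DLD-H450A-C-TAP is an HIV-1-based, self-inactivating lentiviral transfer plasmid for mammalian expression of a catalytically impaired form of human dihydrolipoamide dehydrogenase (DLD, the E3 subunit of the mitochondrial alpha-ketoacid dehydrogenase complexes and a component of the glycine cleavage system). It is built on the pPHAGE C-TAP Gateway backbone, with part of the Gateway cassette removed, and totals about 9.4 kb. In bacteria it is maintained through a high-copy ColE1/pUC-type origin and selected with ampicillin via the bla gene. The viral portion comprises a truncated 5' LTR, the Ψ packaging signal with a gag fragment, the RRE for Rev-dependent export, the cPPT/CTS and a ΔU3 3' LTR. Packaging functions must therefore be supplied in trans, and the integrated provirus lacks LTR promoter activity.

Between the LTRs, the CMV enhancer/promoter drives the full-length DLD open reading frame, which is flanked by attB1 and attB2 sites left from Gateway cloning. The ORF is fused at its C terminus to a tandem affinity purification (TAP) tag; the annotation detects only a FLAG fragment there, and the record does not state the tag's other components. An EMCV IRES then allows translation of puromycin N-acetyltransferase from the same transcript, linking puromycin selection of transduced cells to expression of the insert, and a WPRE enhances transcript expression. The H450A substitution is described as dehydrogenase-deficient and is numbered for the mature protein lacking the 35-residue mitochondrial targeting signal, so it lies at residue 485 of the encoded full-length protein. The mutated PCR fragment was introduced by EcoRI digestion and ligation. The two sequence records differ by a single nucleotide and give essentially identical annotations. The tagged design suits stable expression and affinity purification of the mutant for studying mitochondrial protein interactions.
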