Addgene plasmid #83478: pPHAGE_DLD-H450A-C-TAP
Purpose: Mammalian expression of the dehydrogenase-deficient mutant DLD-H450A.
Depositing lab: Mohan Babu. Depositing organization: University of Regina. Publication: A Map of Human Mitochondrial Protein Interactions Linked to Neurodegeneration Reveals New Mechanisms of Redox Homeostasis and NF-kappaB Signaling. Malty RH, Aoki H, Kumar A, Phanse S, Amin S, Zhang Q, Minic Z, Goebels F, Musso G, Wu Z, Abou-Tok H, Meyer M, Deineko V, Kassir S, Sidhu V, Jessulat M, Scott NE, Xiong X, Vlasblom J, Prasad B, Foster LJ, Alberio T, Garavaglia B, Yu H, Bader GD, Nakamura K, Parkinson J, Babu M. Cell Syst. 2017 Nov 7. pii: S2405-4712(17)30447-7. doi: 10.1016/j.cels.2017.10.010. PubMed 29128334.
Backbone
  Vector backbone: pPHAGE C-TAP
  Backbone manufacturer: PMID: 26186194
  Backbone size w/o insert (bp): 10056
  Total vector size (bp): 9368
  Modifications to backbone: Partial removal of gateway cassette.
  Vector type: Mammalian Expression, Lentiviral
  Selectable markers: Puromycin
Growth in bacteria
  Bacterial resistance: Ampicillin, 100 μg/mL
  Growth temperature: 30°C
  Growth strain: NEB Stable
  Copy number: High Copy
Gene/Insert
  Gene/Insert name: DLD (alt name: Dihydrolipoamide Dehydrogenase)
  Species: H. sapiens (human)
  Mutation: H450A
  GenBank ID: NM_000108.4
  Entrez Gene: DLD (a.k.a. DLDD, DLDH, E3, GCSL, LAD, OGDC-E3, PHE3)
  Promoter: CMV
  Tag / fusion protein: TAP (C terminal on insert)
  Cloning method: Gateway Cloning
  Sequencing primers: 5′ CMV_F, mutation confirmation (CTCTTGGTTTGCATTGGCCG); 3′ IRES_R
Resource information
  A portion of this plasmid was derived from a plasmid made by: The plasmid was originally developed by authors of the paper PMID: 26186194.
Terms and licenses: Academic/Nonprofit Terms; Industry Terms: Not Available to Industry
Depositor comments: Mutation (first described in PMID: 17404228) was created using the method described in PMID: 17446874. Two outer (F: CTCTTGGTTTGCATTGGCCG, IRES_R: CCTCACATTGCCAAAAGACG) and two mutation-site primers were used. The mutated PCR product and the backbone vector were digested using EcoRI, gel purified and ligated. Note that the mutation is numbered in accordance with the original publication (PMID: 17404228), which lacked the mitochondrial targeting signal (residues 1-35). In this full-length protein, it is found at position 485.
How to cite: pPHAGE_DLD-H450A-C-TAP was a gift from Mohan Babu (Addgene plasmid # 83478 ; http://n2t.net/addgene:83478 ; RRID:Addgene_83478)
