>Addgene plasmid #83478 | pPHAGE_DLD-H450A-C-TAP | depositor partial sequence | sequence record 159225 | CTCTTGGTTTGCATTGGCCG
AGAGCTGGGAATTGAACTAGATCCCAGAGGTAGAATTCCAGTCAATACCAGATTTCAAACTAAAATTCCA
AATATCTATGCCATTGGTGATGTAGTTGCTGGTCCAATGCTGGCTCACAAAGCAGAGGATGAAGGCATTA
TCTGTGTTGAAGGAATGGCTGGTGGTGCTGTGCACATTGACTACAATTGTGTGCCATCAGTGATTTACAC
ACACCCTGAAGTTGCTTGGGTTGGCAAATCAGAAGAGCAGTTGAAAGAAGAGGGTATTGAGTACAAAGTT
GGGAAATTCCCATTTGCTGCTAACAGCAGAGCTAAGACAAATGCTGACACAGATGGCATGGTGAAGATCC
TTGGGCAGAAATCGACAGACAGAGTACTGGGAGCACATATTCTTGGACCAGGTGCTGGAGAAATGGTAAA
TGAAGCTGCTCTTGCTTTGGAATATGGAGCATCCTGTGAAGATATAGCTAGAGTCTGTGCAGCACATCCG
ACCTTATCAGAAGCTTTTAGAGAAGCAAATCTTGCTGCGTCATTTGGCAAATCAATCAACTTTTGCCCAA
CTTTCTTGTACAAAGTGGTTGATCTAGAGGGCCCGCGGTTCGAACTCGAGGACTACAAGGACGACGATGA
CAAGTCGGCCGCTGGAGGATACCCCTACGACGTGCCCGACTACGCCTAGAATTCCGCCCCCCCCCCCTAA
CGTTACTGGCCGAAGCCGCTTGGAATAAGGCCGGTGTGCGTTTGTCTATATGTTATTTTCCACCATATTG
CCGTCTTTTGGCAATGTGAGGGCCCGGAAACCTGGCCCTGTCTTCTTGACGAGCATTCCTAGGGGTCTTT
CCCCTCTCGCCAAAGGAATGCAAGGTCTGTTGAATGTCGTGAAGGAAGCAGTTCCTCTGGAAGCTTCTTG
AAGACAA
