>Addgene plasmid #83478 | pPHAGE_DLD-H450A-C-TAP | depositor partial sequence | sequence record 159226 | IRES_R
AAAACTTTCAACGCATCCTTCAAAAACAGGGGTTTAAATTTAAATTGAATACAAAGGTTACTGGTGCTAC
CAAGAAGTCAGATGGAAAAATTGATGTTTCTATTGAAGCTGCTTCTGGTGGTAAAGCTGAAGTTATCACT
TGTGATGTACTCTTGGTTTGCATTGGCCGACGACCCTTTACTAAGAATTTGGGACTAGAAGAGCTGGGAA
TTGAACTAGATCCCAGAGGTAGAATTCCAGTCAATACCAGATTTCAAACTAAAATTCCAAATATCTATGC
CATTGGTGATGTAGTTGCTGGTCCAATGCTGGCTCACAAAGCAGAGGATGAAGGCATTATCTGTGTTGAA
GGAATGGCTGGTGGTGCTGTGCACATTGACTACAATTGTGTGCCATCAGTGATTTACACACACCCTGAAG
TTGCTTGGGTTGGCAAATCAGAAGAGCAGTTGAAAGAAGAGGGTATTGAGTACAAAGTTGGGAAATTCCC
ATTTGCTGCTAACAGCAGAGCTAAGACAAATGCTGACACAGATGGCATGGTGAAGATCCTTGGGCAGAAA
TCGACAGACAGAGTACTGGGAGCACATATTCTTGGACCAGGTGCTGGAGAAATGGTAAATGAAGCTGCTC
TTGCTTTGGAATATGGAGCATCCTGTGAAGATATAGCTAGAGTCTGTGCAGCACATCCGACCTTATCAGA
AGCTTTTAGAGAAGCAAATCTTGCTGCGTCATTTGGCAAATCAATCAACTTTTGCCCAACTTTCTTGTAC
AAAGTGGTTGATCTAGAGGGCCCGCGGTTCGAACTCGAGGACTACAAGGACGACGATGACAAGTCGGCCG
CTGGAGGATACCCCTACGACGTGCCCGACTACGCCTAGAATTCCGCCCCCCCCCCCTAACGTTACTGGCC
GAAGCCGCTTGGAATAAGGCCGGTGTGCGTT
