>Addgene plasmid #83478 | pPHAGE_DLD-H450A-C-TAP | addgene partial sequence | sequence record 165680 | CMV-F 5'-CGCAAATGGGCGGTAGGCGTG-3'
CTATATAAGCAGAGCTCGTTTAGTGAACCGTCAGATCGCCTGGAGACGCCATCCACGCTGTTTTGACCTC
CATAGAAGACACCGGCGGCCGCAGATCTCTCGAGGTTGATCTAATACGACTCACTATAGGGAGACCCAAG
CTGGCTAGTTAAGCTATCAACAAGTTTGTACAAAAAAGTTGGCATGCAGAGCTGGAGTCGTGTGTACTGC
TCCTTGGCCAAGAGAGGCCATTTCAATCGAATATCTCATGGCCTACAGGGACTTTCTGCAGTGCCTCTGA
GAACTTACGCAGATCAGCCGATTGATGCTGATGTAACAGTTATAGGTTCTGGTCCTGGAGGATATGTTGC
TGCTATTAAAGCTGCCCAGTTAGGCTTCAAGACAGTCTGCATTGAGAAAAATGAAACACTTGGTGGAACA
TGCTTGAATGTTGGTTGTATTCCTTCTAAGGCTTTATTGAACAACTCTCATTATTACCATATGGCCCATG
GAAAAGATTTTGCATCTAGAGGAATTGAAATGTCCGAAGTTCGCTTGAATTTAGACAAGATGATGGAGCA
GAAGAGTACTGCAGTAAAAGCTTTAACAGGTGGAATTGCCCACTTATTCAAACAGAATAAGGTTGTTCAT
GTCAATGGATATGGAAAGATAACTGGCAAAAATCAAGTCACTGCTACGAAAGCTGATGGCGGCACTCAGG
TTATTGATACAAAGAACATTCTTATAGCCACGGGTTCAGAAGTTACTCCTTTTCCTGGAATCACGATAGA
TGAAGATACAATAGTGTCATCTACAGGTGCTTTATCTTTAAAAAAAGTTCCAGAAAAGATGGTTGTTATT
GGTGCAGGAGTAATAGGTGTAGAATTGGGTTCAGTTTGGCAAAGACTTGGTGCAGATGTGACAGCAGTTG
AATTTTTAGGTCATGTAGGTGGAGTTGGAATTGATATGGAGATATCTAAAAACTTTCAACGCATCCTTCA
AAA
