>Addgene plasmid #83478 | pPHAGE_DLD-H450A-C-TAP | addgene partial sequence | sequence record 165681 | pCDH-rev 5'-GCATTCCTTTGGCGAGAG-3'
CTCGTCAAGAAGACAGGGCCAGGTTTCCGGGCCCTCACATTGCCAAAAGACGGCAATATGGTGGAAAATA
ACATATAGACAAACGCACACCGGCCTTATTCCAAGCGGCTTCGGCCAGTAACGTTAGGGGGGGGGGGCGG
AATTCTAGGCGTAGTCGGGCACGTCGTAGGGGTATCCTCCAGCGGCCGACTTGTCATCGTCGTCCTTGTA
GTCCTCGAGTTCGAACCGCGGGCCCTCTAGATCAACCACTTTGTACAAGAAAGTTGGGCAAAAGTTGATT
GATTTGCCAAATGACGCAGCAAGATTTGCTTCTCTAAAAGCTTCTGATAAGGTCGGATGTGCTGCACAGA
CTCTAGCTATATCTTCACAGGATGCTCCATATTCCAAAGCAAGAGCAGCTTCATTTACCATTTCTCCAGC
ACCTGGTCCAAGAATATGTGCTCCCAGTACTCTGTCTGTCGATTTCTGCCCAAGGATCTTCACCATGCCA
TCTGTGTCAGCATTTGTCTTAGCTCTGCTGTTAGCAGCAAATGGGAATTTCCCAACTTTGTACTCAATAC
CCTCTTCTTTCAACTGCTCTTCTGATTTGCCAACCCAAGCAACTTCAGGGTGTGTGTAAATCACTGATGG
CACACAATTGTAGTCAATGTGCACAGCACCACCAGCCATTCCTTCAACACAGATAATGCCTTCATCCTCT
GCTTTGTGAGCCAGCATTGGACCAGCAACTACATCACCAATGGCATAGATATTTGGAATTTTAGTTTGAA
ATCTGGTATTGACTGGAATTCTACCTCTGGGATCTAGTTCAATTCCCAGCTCTTCTAGTCCCAAATTCTT
AGTAAAGGGTCGTCGGCCAATGCAAACCAAGAGTACATCACAAGTGATAACTTCAGCTTTACCACCAGAA
GCAGCTTCA
